Addgene plasmid #48070: pICH54066
Purpose: (Empty Backbone)
Depositing lab: Sylvestre Marillonnet. Depositing organization: Leibniz Institute of Plant Biochemistry (IPB). Publication: A modular cloning system for standardized assembly of multigene constructs. Weber E, Engler C, Gruetzner R, Werner S, Marillonnet S. PLoS One. 2011 Feb 18;6(2):e16765. doi: 10.1371/journal.pone.0016765. PubMed 21364738.
Backbone
  Vector backbone: derived from pBIN19 and pUC19
  Backbone manufacturer: self-made
  Backbone size (bp): 4349
  Vector type: Unspecified
Growth in bacteria
  Bacterial resistance: Ampicillin, 100 μg/mL
  Growth temperature: 37°C
  Growth strain: DH10B
  Copy number: High Copy
Gene/Insert
  Gene/Insert name: None
Terms and licenses: Academic/Nonprofit Terms; Industry Terms: Not Available to Industry
Depositor comments: level 2 dummy fragment
How to cite: pICH54066 was a gift from Sylvestre Marillonnet (Addgene plasmid # 48070 ; http://n2t.net/addgene:48070 ; RRID:Addgene_48070)
