[The description below was written by a language model from this plasmid's Addgene catalogue record and pLannotate feature annotations shown in this document.]
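Description:
pICH54066 is an empty-backbone plasmid from a modular cloning (MoClo) toolkit for standardized assembly of multigene constructs. The depositor describes it only as a "level 2 dummy fragment". No gene or insert is recorded, and the vector type is left unspecified. The backbone is self-made, derived from pBIN19 and pUC19, and is about 4.35 kb, consistent with the 4,368 nt full sequence that was annotated.

The feature table shows a hybrid binary-vector architecture. A high-copy ColE1/pUC-type origin supports propagation in E. coli. Selection is by ampicillin, through the β-lactamase gene and its native bla promoter. Alongside these sit the incP oriV origin and the trfA gene. TrfA is the replication initiator that acts at oriV and also contributes to copy number control, and the pair is the broad-host-range replicon inherited from pBIN19 that allows maintenance in hosts such as Agrobacterium. A short tetR fragment is most likely a remnant of the parental backbone rather than a functional element.

Left and right border repeats from nopaline C58 T-DNA are also annotated. On the circular map they lie only about 150 bp apart across the sequence junction, and no annotated feature falls in that short interval, whereas the replication and selection elements lie on the long arc between them. This fits a filler with no functional payload. In a modular cloning scheme, a dummy part typically occupies a position in the assembly when no transcription unit is wanted there. The record does not describe the type IIS restriction sites, the fusion overhangs or the exact position this plasmid fills.
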