Features (pLannotate 1.2.2; 8 found; start..end, strand, type, name):
     39..63      +  misc_feature   RB T-DNA repeat: right border repeat from nopaline C58 T-DNA
    175..195     -  CDS            TetR (fragment): tetracycline resistance regulatory protein; tetR
    222..1367    -  CDS            trfA: TRFA_ECOLX - Experimental evidence at protein level: Swiss-Prot protein existence level 1. Also involved in plasmid copy number control, promoting intermolecular coupling of protein bound iterons at oriV, which inhibits replication initiation. From Escherichia coli.
   1703..2291    -  rep_origin     ori: high-copy-number ColE1/pMB1/pBR322/pUC origin of replication
   2462..3322    -  CDS            AmpR: β-lactamase; bla; confers resistance to ampicillin, carbenicillin, and related antibiotics
   3323..3427    -  promoter       AmpR promoter: bla
   3514..4145    -  rep_origin     oriV: incP origin of replication
   4237..4261    +  misc_feature   LB T-DNA repeat: left border repeat from nopaline C58 T-DNA
>Addgene plasmid #48070 | pICH54066 | depositor full sequence | sequence record 69070 | Full Sequence
GAGCTTGTCTTCACGAAGTGGTTTAAACTATCAGTGTTTGACAGGATATATTGGCGGGTAAACCTAAGAG
AAAAGAGCGTTTATTAGAATAATCGGATATTTAAAAGGGCGTGAAAAGGTTTATCCGTTCGTCCATTTGT
ATGTGCATGCCAACCACAGGGTTCCCCAGATCAGGCGCTGGCTGCTGAACCCCCAGCCGGAACTGACCCC
ACAAGGCCCTAGCGTTTGCAATGCACCAGGTCATCATTGACCCAGGCGTGTTCCACCAGGCCGCTGCCTC
GCAACTCTTCGCAGGCTTCGCCGACCTGCTCGCGCCACTTCTTCACGCGGGTGGAATCCGATCCGCACAT
GAGGCGGAAGGTTTCCAGCTTGAGCGGGTACGGCTCCCGGTGCGAGCTGAAATAGTCGAACATCCGTCGG
GCCGTCGGCGACAGCTTGCGGTACTTCTCCCATATGAATTTCGTGTAGTGGTCGCCAGCAAACAGCACGA
CGATTTCCTCGTCGATCAGGACCTGGCAACGGGACGTTTTCTTGCCACGGTCCAGGACGCGGAAGCGGTG
CAGCAGCGACACCGATTCCAGGTGCCCAACGCGGTCGGACGTGAAGCCCATCGCCGTCGCCTGTAGGCGC
GACAGGCATTCCTCGGCCTTCGTGTAATACCGGCCATTGATCGACCAGCCCAGGTCCTGGCAAAGCTCGT
AGAACGTGAAGGTGATCGGCTCGCCGATAGGGGTGCGCTTCGCGTACTCCAACACCTGCTGCCACACCAG
TTCGTCATCGTCGGCCCGCAGCTCGACGCCGGTGTAGGTGATCTTCACGTCCTTGTTGACGTGGAAAATG
ACCTTGTTTTGCAGCGCCTCGCGCGGGATTTTCTTGTTGCGCGTGGTGAACAGGGCAGAGCGGGCCGTGT
CGTTTGGCATCGCTCGCATCGTGTCCGGCCACGGCGCAATATCGAACAAGGAAAGCTGCATTTCCTTGAT
CTGCTGCTTCGTGTGTTTCAGCAACGCGGCCTGCTTGGCCTCGCTGACCTGTTTTGCCAGGTCCTCGCCG
GCGGTTTTTCGCTTCTTGGTCGTCATAGTTCCTCGCGTGTCGATGGTCATCGACTTCGCCAAACCTGCCG
CCTCCTGTTCAAGACGACGCGAACGCTCCACGGCGGCCGATGGCGCGGGCAGGGCAGGGGGAGCCAGTTG
CACGCTGTCGCGCTCGATCTTGGCCGTAGCTTGCTGGACCATCGAGCCGACGGACTGGAAGGTTTCGCGG
GGCGCACGCATGACGGTGCGGCTTGCGATGGTTTCGGCATCCTCGGCGGAAAACCCCGCGTCGATCAGTT
CTTGCCTGTATGCCTTCCGGTCAAACGTCCGATTCATTCACCCTCCTTGCGGGATTGCCCCGACTCACGC
CGGGGCAATGTGCCCTTATTCCTGATTTGACCCGCCTGGTGCCTTGGTGTCCAGATAATCCACCTTATCG
GCAATGAAGTCGGTCCCGTAGACCGTCTGGCCGTCCTTCTCGTACTTGGTATTCCGAATCTTGCCCTGCA
CGAATACCAGCGACCCCTTGCCCAAATACTTGCCGTGGGCCTCGGCCTGAGAGCCAAAACACTTGATGCG
GAAGAAGTCGGTGCGCTCCTGCTTGTCGCCGGCATCGTTGCGCCACATCTAGGATCTGCCAGGAACCGTA
AAAAGGCCGCGTTGCTGGCGTTTTTCCATAGGCTCCGCCCCCCTGACGAGCATCACAAAAATCGACGCTC
AAGTCAGAGGTGGCGAAACCCGACAGGACTATAAAGATACCAGGCGTTTCCCCCTGGAAGCTCCCTCGTG
CGCTCTCCTGTTCCGACCCTGCCGCTTACCGGATACCTGTCCGCCTTTCTCCCTTCGGGAAGCGTGGCGC
TTTCTCATAGCTCACGCTGTAGGTATCTCAGTTCGGTGTAGGTCGTTCGCTCCAAGCTGGGCTGTGTGCA
CGAACCCCCCGTTCAGCCCGACCGCTGCGCCTTATCCGGTAACTATCGTCTTGAGTCCAACCCGGTAAGA
CACGACTTATCGCCACTGGCAGCAGCCACTGGTAACAGGATTAGCAGAGCGAGGTATGTAGGCGGTGCTA
CAGAGTTCTTGAAGTGGTGGCCTAACTACGGCTACACTAGAAGGACAGTATTTGGTATCTGCGCTCTGCT
GAAGCCAGTTACCTTCGGAAAAAGAGTTGGTAGCTCTTGATCCGGCAAACAAACCACCGCTGGTAGCGGT
GGTTTTTTTGTTTGCAAGCAGCAGATTACGCGCAGAAAAAAAGGATCTCAAGAAGATCCTTTGATCTTTT
CTACGGGGTCTGACGCTCAGTGGAACGAAAACTCACGTTAAGGGATTTTGGTCATGAGATTATCAAAAAG
GATCTTCACCTAGATCCTTTTAAATTAAAAATGAAGTTTTAAATCAATCTAAAGTATATATGAGTAAACT
TGGTCTGACAGTTACCAATGCTTAATCAGTGAGGCACCTATCTCAGCGATCTGTCTATTTCGTTCATCCA
TAGTTGCCTGACTCCCCGTCGTGTAGATAACTACGATACGGGAGGGCTTACCATCTGGCCCCAGTGCTGC
AATGATACCGCGAGAACCACGCTCACCGGCTCCAGATTTATCAGCAATAAACCAGCCAGCCGGAAGGGCC
GAGCGCAGAAGTGGTCCTGCAACTTTATCCGCCTCCATCCAGTCTATTAATTGTTGCCGGGAAGCTAGAG
TAAGTAGTTCGCCAGTTAATAGTTTGCGCAACGTTGTTGCCATTGCTACAGGCATCGTGGTGTCACGCTC
GTCGTTTGGTATGGCTTCATTCAGCTCCGGTTCCCAACGATCAAGGCGAGTTACATGATCCCCCATGTTG
TGCAAAAAAGCGGTTAGCTCCTTCGGTCCTCCGATCGTTGTCAGAAGTAAGTTGGCCGCAGTGTTATCAC
TCATGGTTATGGCAGCACTGCATAATTCTCTTACTGTCATGCCATCCGTAAGATGCTTTTCTGTGACTGG
TGAGTACTCAACCAAGTCATTCTGAGAATAGTGTATGCGGCGACCGAGTTGCTCTTGCCCGGCGTCAATA
CGGGATAATACCGCGCCACATAGCAGAACTTTAAAAGTGCTCATCATTGGAAAACGTTCTTCGGGGCGAA
AACTCTCAAGGATCTTACCGCTGTTGAGATCCAGTTCGATGTAACCCACTCGTGCACCCAACTGATCTTC
AGCATCTTTTACTTTCACCAGCGTTTCTGGGTGAGCAAAAACAGGAAGGCAAAATGCCGCAAAAAAGGGA
ATAAGGGCGACACGGAAATGTTGAATACTCATACTCTTCCTTTTTCAATATTATTGAAGCATTTATCAGG
GTTATTGTCTCATGAGCGGATACATATTTGAATGTATTTAGAAAAATAAACAAATAGGGGTTCCGCGCAC
GAATTGGCCAGCGCTGCCATTTTTGGGGTGAGGCCGTTCGCGGCCGAGGGGCGCAGCCCCTGGGGGGATG
GGAGGCCCGCGTTAGCGGGCCGGGAGGGTTCGAGAAGGGGGGGCACCCCCCTTCGGCGTGCGCGGTCACG
CGCACAGGGCGCAGCCCTGGTTAAAAACAAGGTTTATAAATATTGGTTTAAAAGCAGGTTAAAAGACAGG
TTAGCGGTGGCCGAAAAACGGGCGGAAACCCTTGCAAATGCTGGATTTTCTGCCTGTGGACAGCCCCTCA
AATGTCAATAGGTGCGCCCCTCATCTGTCAGCACTCTGCCCCTCAAGTGTCAAGGATCGCGCCCCTCATC
TGTCAGTAGTCGCGCCCCTCAAGTGTCAATACCGCAGGGCACTTATCCCCAGGCTTGTCCACATCATCTG
TGGGAAACTCGCGTAAAATCAGGCGTTTTCGCCGATTTGCGAGGCTGGCCAGCTCCACGTCGCCGGCCGA
AATCGAGCCTGCCCCTCATCTGTCAACGCCGCGCCGGGTGAGTCGGCCCCTCAAGTGTCAACGTCCGCCC
CTCATCTGTCAGTGAGGGCCAAGTTTTCCGCGAGGTATCCACAACGCCGGCGGCCGCGGTGTCTCGCACA
CGGCTTCGACGGCGTTTCTGGCGCGTTTGCAGGGCCATAGACGGCCGCCAGCCCAGCGGCGAGGGCAACC
AGCCCGGTGAGCGTCGCAAAGGAGATCCTGATCTGACTGATGGGCTGCCTGTATCGAGTGGTGATTTTGT
GCCGAGCTGCCGGTCGGGGAGCTGTTGGCTGGCTGGTGGCAGGATATATTGTGGTGTAAACAAATTGACG
CTTAGACAACTTAATAACACATTGCGGACGTTTTTAATGTACTGGGGTGGATGCAGTGGGCCCCACTCTG
TGAAGACAATGTGCGGAGTTTATGAAGC
