>Addgene plasmid #48070 | pICH54066 | addgene partial sequence | sequence record 74293 | LB-F1 5'-gtggtgtaaacaaattgacgc-3'
CATTGCGGACGTTTTTAATGTACTGGGGTGGATGCAGTGGGCCCCACTCTGTGAAGACAATGTGCGGAGT
TTATGAAGCGAGCTTGTCTTCACGAAGTGGTTTAAACTATCAGTGTTTGACAGGATATATTGGCGGGTAA
ACCTAAGAGAAAAGAGCGTTTATTAGAATAATCGGATATTTAAAAGGGCGTGAAAAGGTTTATCCGTTCG
TCCATTTGTATGTGCATGCCAACCACAGGGTTCCCCAGATCAGGCGCTGGCTGCTGAACCCCCAGCCGGA
ACTGACCCCACAAGGCCCTAGCGTTTGCAATGCACCAGGTCATCATTGACCCAGGCGTGTTCCACCAGGC
CGCTGCCTCGCAACTCTTCGCAGGCTTCGCCGACCTGCTCGCGCCACTTCTTCACGCGGGTGGAATCCGA
TCCGCACATGAGGCGGAAGGTTTCCAGCTTGAGCGGGTACGGCTCCCGGTGCGAGCTGAAATAGTCGAAC
ATCCGTCGGGCCGTCGGCGACAGCTTGCGGTACTTCTCCCATATGAATTTCGTGTAGTGGTCGCCAGCAA
ACAGCACGACGATTTCCTCGTCGATCAGGACCTGGCAACGGGACGTTTTCTTGCCACGGTCCAGGACGCG
GAAGCGGTGCAGCAGCGACACCGATTCCAGGTGCCCAACGCGGTCGGACGTGAAGCCCATCGCCGTCGCC
TGTAGGCGCGACAGGCATTCCTCGGCCTTCGTGTAATACCGGCCATTGATCGACCAGCCCAGGTCCTGGC
AAAGCTCGTAGAACGTGAAGGTGATCGGCTCGCCGATAGGGGTGCGCTTCGCGTACTCCAACACCTGCTG
CCACACCAGTTCGTCATCGTCGGCCCGCAGCTCGACGCCGGTGTAGGTGATCTTCACGTCCTTGTTGACG
TGGAAAATGACCTTGTTTTGCAGCGCCTCGCGCGGGATTTTCTTGTTGCGCGTGGTGAACAGGGCAGAGC
GGGCCGTGTCGTTTG
